Addgene plasmid #68668: pMpGWB403
Purpose: (Empty Backbone) Gateway binary vector designed for transgenic research with Marchantia polymorpha as well as other plants
Depositing lab: Takayuki Kohchi. Depositing organization: Kyoto University, Graduate School of Biostudies. Publication: Development of Gateway Binary Vector Series with Four Different Selection Markers for the Liverwort Marchantia polymorpha. Ishizaki K, Nishihama R, Ueda M, Inoue K, Ishida S, Nishimura Y, Shikanai T, Kohchi T. PLoS One. 2015 Sep 25;10(9):e0138876. doi: 10.1371/journal.pone.0138876. eCollection 2015. PONE-D-15-25288 PubMed 26406247.
Backbone
  Vector backbone: pMpGWB400
  Backbone manufacturer: Kohchi Lab., Kyoto University
  Backbone size (bp): 9287
  Modifications to backbone: MpEF1alpha promoter is cloned upstream of the Gateway cassette.
  Vector type: Plant Expression
  Promoter: MpEF1alpha promoter
  Selectable markers: Neomycin (select with G418)
Growth in bacteria
  Bacterial resistance: Chloramphenicol and Spectinomycin, 25 & 50 μg/mL
  Growth temperature: 37°C
  Growth strain: DB3.1
  Copy number: High Copy
Gene/Insert
  Cloning method: Gateway Cloning
Resource information
  A portion of this plasmid was derived from a plasmid made by: The Gateway cassette was provided by Tsuyoshi Nakagawa at Shimane University, Japan.
Terms and licenses: Academic/Nonprofit Terms; Industry Terms: Not Available to Industry
How to cite: pMpGWB403 was a gift from Takayuki Kohchi (Addgene plasmid # 68668 ; http://n2t.net/addgene:68668 ; RRID:Addgene_68668)
