[The description below was written by a language model from this plasmid's Addgene catalogue record and pLannotate feature annotations shown in this document.]
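Description:
pMpGWB403 is an empty Gateway destination binary vector for Agrobacterium-mediated plant transformation. It was built on the pMpGWB400 backbone and designed primarily for the liverwort Marchantia polymorpha, though the record describes it as usable in other plants as well. The sequence record is 12,730 nt, whereas the catalogue lists 9,287 bp for the parental backbone alone.

Outside the T-DNA, a ColE1/pMB1-type origin with the pBR322 bom region supports replication in E. coli. The pVS1 oriV, RepA and StaA functions provide replication and stable maintenance in Agrobacterium. An aadA gene confers spectinomycin/streptomycin resistance for bacterial selection.

Between the nopaline-type right and left border repeats lie two units. The first is the expression cassette, in which the MpEF1alpha promoter was cloned upstream of the Gateway cassette. This promoter is stated in the catalogue but was not annotated in the feature table; it presumably occupies the unannotated stretch before attR1. It is followed by attR1, a chloramphenicol resistance gene, the ccdB toxin gene, attR2 and the NOS terminator. An LR recombination with an entry clone replaces the CmR–ccdB segment with the gene of interest, placing it under MpEF1alpha control. ccdB counterselects unrecombined vector, so the empty plasmid has to be propagated in a ccdB-tolerant strain such as DB3.1, under chloramphenicol and spectinomycin selection.

The second unit is the plant selection marker: nptII driven by an enhanced CaMV 35S promoter with the CaMV poly(A) signal, which allows transformants to be selected with G418. No epitope tag or reporter is annotated, so the vector appears suited to simple expression of untagged inserts in transgenic plants.
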