Features (pLannotate 1.2.2; 27 found; start..end, strand, type, name):
     54..78      -  misc_feature   RB T-DNA repeat: right border repeat from nopaline C58 T-DNA
    144..298     -  CDS            lacZα (fragment): LacZα fragment of β-galactosidase; lacZ fragment
   2057..2181    +  protein_bind   attR1: mutant version of attR; recombination site for the Gateway® LR reaction LR Clonase™
   2218..2248    +  promoter       lac UV5 promoter: E. coli lac promoter with an "up" mutation
   2273..2301    +  promoter       cat promoter (fragment): promoter of the E. coli cat gene encoding chloramphenicol acetyltransferase
   2302..2961    +  CDS            CmR: chloramphenicol acetyltransferase; cat; confers resistance to chloramphenicol
   3140..3298    +  CDS            ccdA (fragment): CCDA_ECO57 - Also known as H, letA. Experimental evidence at protein level: Swiss-Prot protein existence level 1. Antitoxin component of a type II toxin-antitoxin (TA) system which inhibits the post-segregational killing (PSK) of plasmid-free cells, also referred to as a plasmid addiction system. Binds to and blocks the activity of CcdB; will also remove bound CcdB protein from the CcdB-GyrA complex by forming a CcdA-CcdB complex, a process termed rejuvenation. Functions as a transcriptional corepressor for the ccdAB operon, repression also requires CcdB (By similarity). From Escherichia coli
   3303..3605    +  CDS            ccdB: CCDB_ECOLI - Also known as G, letB, letD. Experimental evidence at protein level: Swiss-Prot protein existence level 1. Toxic component of a type II toxin-antitoxin (TA) system, functioning in plasmid maintainence. Responsible for the post- segregational killing (PSK) of plasmid-free cells, also referred to as a plasmid addiction system. Half-life of over 2 hours. Cell killing by CcdB is accompanied by filamentation, defects in chromosome and plasmid segregation, defects in cell division, formation of anucleate cells, decreased DNA synthesis and plasmid loss. Interferes with the activity of DN
   3649..3773    -  protein_bind   attR2: mutant version of attR; recombination site for the Gateway® LR reaction LR Clonase™
   3805..4057    +  terminator     NOS terminator: nopaline synthase terminator and poly(A) signal
   4113..4135    -  protein_bind   lac operator (fragment): The lac repressor binds to the lac operator to inhibit transcription in E. coli. This inhibition can be relieved by adding lactose or isopropyl-β-D-thiogalactopyranoside (IPTG). lac repressor encoded by lacI
   4139..4169    -  promoter       lac promoter: promoter for the E. coli lac operon
   4184..4205    -  protein_bind   CAP binding site: CAP binding activates transcription in the presence of cAMP. E. coli catabolite activator protein
   4290..4464    -  polyA_signal   CaMV poly(A) signal: cauliflower mosaic virus polyadenylation signal
   4521..5313    -  CDS            NeoR/KanR (fragment): aminoglycoside phosphotransferase from Tn5; aph(3')-II (or nptII); confers resistance to neomycin, kanamycin, and G418 (Geneticin®)
   5381..6057    -  promoter       CaMV 35S promoter (enhanced): cauliflower mosaic virus 35S promoter with a duplicated enhancer region
   6252..6276    -  misc_feature   LB T-DNA repeat: left border repeat from nopaline C58 T-DNA
   6535..6558    +  promoter       Pc promoter (fragment): intI1 (promoter lies within the coding sequence); class 1 integron promoter
   6734..6790    +  CDS            GmR (fragment): gentamycin acetyltransferase; aacC1; confers resistance to gentamycin
   6801..7588    +  CDS            SmR (fragment): aminoglycoside adenylyltransferase (Murphy, 1985); aadA; confers resistance to spectinomycin and streptomycin
   7834..8422    +  rep_origin     ori: high-copy-number ColE1/pMB1/pBR322/pUC origin of replication
   8608..8748    -  misc_feature   bom: basis of mobility region from pBR322
   8850..8889    -  CDS            rop (fragment): Rop protein, which maintains plasmids at low copy number; rop
   9092..9286    -  rep_origin     pVS1 oriV: origin of replication for the Pseudomonas plasmid pVS1 (Heeb et al., 2000)
   9352..10425   -  CDS            pVS1 RepA: replication protein from the Pseudomonas plasmid pVS1 (Heeb et al., 2000)
  10854..11483   -  CDS            pVS1 StaA: stability protein from the Pseudomonas plasmid pVS1 (Heeb et al., 2000)
  12043..12444   -  CDS            Y4CG_SINFN (fragment): Protein inferred from homology: Swiss-Prot protein existence level 3. From Sinorhizobium fredii (strain NBRC 101917 / NGR234).
>Addgene plasmid #68668 | pMpGWB403 | depositor full sequence | sequence record 121395 | pMpGWB403 sequence 12730 bps
TTTCACGCCCTTTTAAATATCCGATTATTCTAATAAACGCTCTTTTCTCTTAGGTTTACCCGCCAATATA
TCCTGTCAAACACTGATAGTTTAAACTGAAGGCGGGAAACGACAATCTGATCCAAGCTCAAGCTGCTCTA
GCATTCGCCATTCAGGCTGCGCAACTGTTGGGAAGGGCGATCGGTGCGGGCCTCTTCGCTATTACGCCAG
CTGGCGAAAGGGGGATGTGCTGCAAGGCGATTAAGTTGGGTAACGCCAGGGTTTTCCCAGTCACGACGTT
GTAAAACGACGGCCAGTGCCAAGCTTGGCCCGGGCAAATGAGTCACACACATTGTTGAGAGACATATCAA
AATAACTCAATTGTAAGGTAAGTTGATAGATTTCCCAGTTAAATGCATTATTTTAACAATATTTGTATCT
CAAATTTTCAAAATCATATCAAATTTGCAGATCTTGATGATGATTCACAACTCTGTCTTCGATTTTTGAT
TGTTAACGGGTATCGATATTTGGGTAACTTAAAAAGAATTTGCTAAAGATCTTAAAAAACAGATTAAAAA
AACCTTTCAAAATAGCTAATCCTTTAAATCCGTTTCACAATATAATGCTCATTGATGATAATCGAAAAGA
TTCCATTTTAAAGTGCATATAAATTGCTTAATTATCTCTTTCTGTCTCGTAATATTTTGTTCTCTCCTAT
TGGATCGGACCCGCATCTTCTCGATCAGTTCACTATACTAATATTTGGTCAACTTCAAGAGAGATTAGAA
CTTCGTTCTCCAAAGTGTAAAGGCCGACAAGCAGAAAAGGAAACTTCAATCAGAAGCCTTCTAGGTTTTC
CCGCGTCCCAAAAAGCGAAGGGAGGACGGGGAGGACGGTGAGGCCAGAAGAAGAAAGCAACAGTAAAATC
TCATGTGATTGCGTGCATGTCATGGATCTATGGGATGCTAGTCCACCGTTTGGAAGTATGTGCAGAAGGA
GAAAGGCGCGGGAGGCCAAAAGCGACTTCGGCCACCTCTCTACTTTCTAGAAAGTTTGCTCGCAGCTTGT
AATAAGCGCGGAAAAGGTACTCGAAAAACCGGAGCAATCGGTGTGGTATCAGCAGTCGGGTTCGCTAAAC
CTACGTCTTCTTATTTTGGAATGTTAAATTGAAAGGGCGTGCCGGCCCTAAGCACGGACGATGTGACAGA
CGGAGGAGTGTGAGCAATTCGGATGACGATGCTGGCCGGCAGTCACGACAAAGAGTCCGAAGGGGCATGG
ACAGGGCAATATATAAATGGAAAAGAGGCTTTGAATATTCCTAACCCTTCGTCGTCGGCCTCCCAACTTG
CCCTCGCATGCTGAATTGGCCGCCTATCTGCGAATGGCCGGCCGCCGACCCTAAGTCGCAATAACTTGAA
CGGAGCCGATGCAAAGTCCTTATCGAACGCTCGTTATTATAAACGGGGCAGACCTAGGTATTTAATTATA
TCAAAACCCTCCGCAATTTCGCTAATCATTCCCTAATTTCTTCTACTTTGGCGTCTAGTGCTGTGGTCGC
GCTTGCTCTCAAAGCTCGCTGGGAGGCAGTGGAGCGTCTGGCTTAAAATCGATCGCCGCAACCCTAGAGT
TCCTTTCACTTCTTTCTCTCTTGCGTGGAGAGCATCGACATCGAAGAGCTGCATCTTGTCTTCTGGTATG
CGCCTTGTGCCCTCGTCTCTGTACGTCGTTACGATTGCTCGATATTGTGATTGTCTAGACCTGAAACCCG
ACTGGAGCTTTTACGTGGTGTCGATTGGGGCCTCGAGCGAGTGATTTTTTAGGTTCGTTTTAGCCAAGTA
CATCCCACTTTGGTCAGTCCTGTTATCTCGGTAAGGTGTTCAGTTCGGTCTCTGGTGCGGAGGTGCCTCG
TAAGTTTCCTGCATGATAGATTTGTCTATCCTTGACTTGAAGAGGAGTCGAAGGTCAGCGAGGTTGGCTG
TGTGCTATGGACGTCGGTGCTCCTTGGTTCCGTGCTTCTATGGGTGTTGCCTCAACAGTATTGATGTGCC
TGCAGAAAGGTTGACTAGAGTTATCAACAAGTTTGTACAAAAAAGCTGAACGAGAAACGTAAAATGATAT
AAATATCAATATATTAAATTAGATTTTGCATAAAAAACAGACTACATAATACTGTAAAACACAACATATC
CAGTCACTATGGCGGCCCCTCGAGGGGCCGCATTAGGCACCCCAGGCTTTACACTTTATGCTTCCGGCTC
GTATAATGTGTGGATTTTGAGTTAGGATCCGGCGAGATTTTCAGGAGCTAAGGAAGCTAAAATGGAGAAA
AAAATCACTGGATATACCACCGTTGATATATCCCAATGGCATCGTAAAGAACATTTTGAGGCATTTCAGT
CAGTTGCTCAATGTACCTATAACCAGACCGTTCAGCTGGATATTACGGCCTTTTTAAAGACCGTAAAGAA
AAATAAGCACAAGTTTTATCCGGCCTTTATTCACATTCTTGCCCGCCTGATGAATGCTCATCCGGAATTC
CGTATGGCAATGAAAGACGGTGAGCTGGTGATATGGGATAGTGTTCACCCTTGTTACACCGTTTTCCATG
AGCAAACTGAAACGTTTTCATCGCTCTGGAGTGAATACCACGACGATTTCCGGCAGTTTCTACACATATA
TTCGCAAGATGTGGCGTGTTACGGTGAAAACCTGGCCTATTTCCCTAAAGGGTTTATTGAGAATATGTTT
TTCGTCTCAGCCAATCCCTGGGTGAGTTTCACCAGTTTTGATTTAAACGTGGCCAATATGGACAACTTCT
TCGCCCCCGTTTTCACCATGGGCAAATATTATACGCAAGGCGACAAGGTGCTGATGCCGCTGGCGATTCA
GGTTCATCATGCCGTCTGTGATGGCTTCCATGTCGGCAGAATGCTTAATGAATTACAACAGTACTGCGAT
GAGTGGCAGGGCGGGGCGTAAAGATCTGGATCCGGCTTACTAAAAGCCAGATAACAGTATGCGTATTTGC
GCGCTGATTTTTGCGGTATAAGAATATATACTGATATGTATACCCGAAGTATGTCAAAAAGAGGTGTGCT
ATGAAGCAGCGTATTACAGTGACAGTTGACAGCGACAGCTATCAGTTGCTCAAGGCATATATGATGTCAA
TATCTCCGGTCTGGTAAGCACAACCATGCAGAATGAAGCCCGTCGTCTGCGTGCCGAACGCTGGAAAGCG
GAAAATCAGGAAGGGATGGCTGAGGTCGCCCGGTTTATTGAAATGAACGGCTCTTTTGCTGACGAGAACA
GGGACTGGTGAAATGCAGTTTAAGGTTTACACCTATAAAAGAGAGAGCCGTTATCGTCTGTTTGTGGATG
TACAGAGTGATATTATTGACACGCCCGGGCGACGGATGGTGATCCCCCTGGCCAGTGCACGTCTGCTGTC
AGATAAAGTCTCCCGTGAACTTTACCCGGTGGTGCATATCGGGGATGAAAGCTGGCGCATGATGACCACC
GATATGGCCAGTGTGCCGGTCTCCGTTATCGGGGAAGAAGTGGCTGATCTCAGCCACCGCGAAAATGACA
TCAAAAACGCCATTAACCTGATGTTCTGGGGAATATAAATGTCAGGCTCCCTTATACACAGCCAGTCTGC
AGGTCGACCATAGTGACTGGATATGTTGTGTTTTACAGTATTATGTAGTCTGTTTTTTATGCAAAATCTA
ATTTAATATATTGATATTTATATCATTTTACGTTTCTCGTTCAGCTTTCTTGTACAAAGTGGTTGATAAC
AGCGCTTAGAGCTCGAATTTCCCCGATCGTTCAAACATTTGGCAATAAAGTTTCTTAAGATTGAATCCTG
TTGCCGGTCTTGCGATGATTATCATATAATTTCTGTTGAATTACGTTAAGCATGTAATAATTAACATGTA
ATGCATGACGTTATTTATGAGATGGGTTTTTATGATTAGAGTCCCGCAATTATACATTTAATACGCGATA
GAAAACAAAATATAGCGCGCAAACTAGGATAAATTATCGCGCGCGGTGTCATCTATGTTACTAGATCGGG
AATTGGTTCCGGAACCAATTCGTAATCATGGTCATAGCTGTTTCCTGTGTGAAATTGTTATCCGCTCACA
ATTCCACACAACATACGAGCCGGAAGCATAAAGTGTAAAGCCTGGGGTGCCTAATGAGTGAGCTAACTCA
CATTAGGCTGAATTAGGCGCGCCTATTTCTGAATTCAACACATTGCGGACGTTTTTAATGTACTGAATTA
ACGCCGAATTAATTCGGGGGATCTGGATTTTAGTACTGGATTTTGGTTTTAGGAATTAGAAATTTTATTG
ATAGAAGTATTTTACAAATACAAATACATACTAAGGGTTTCTTATATGCTCAACACATGAGCGAAACCCT
ATAGGAACCCTAATTCCCTTATCTGGGAACTACTCACACATTATTATGGAGAAACTCGAGCTTGTCGATC
GACTCTAGCTAGAGGATCGATCCGAACCCCAGAGTCCCGCTCAGAAGAACTCGTCAAGAAGGCGATAGAA
GGCGATGCGCTGCGAATCGGGAGCGGCGATACCGTAAAGCACGAGGAAGCGGTCAGCCCATTCGCCGCCA
AGCTCTTCAGCAATATCACGGGTAGCCAACGCTATGTCCTGATAGCGGTCCGCCACACCCAGCCGGCCAC
AGTCGATGAATCCAGAAAAGCGGCCATTTTCCACCATGATATTCGGCAAGCAGGCATCGCCATGTGTCAC
GACGAGATCCTCGCCGTCGGGCATGCGCGCCTTGAGCCTGGCGAACAGTTCGGCTGGCGCGAGCCCCTGA
TGCTCTTCGTCCAGATCATCCTGATCGACAAGACCGGCTTCCATCCGAGTACGTGCTCGCTCGATGCGAT
GTTTCGCTTGGTGGTCGAATGGGCAGGTAGCCGGATCAAGCGTATGCAGCCGCCGCATTGCATCAGCCAT
GATGGATACTTTCTCGGCAGGAGCAAGGTGAGATGACAGGAGATCCTGCCCCGGCACTTCGCCCAATAGC
AGCCAGTCCCTTCCCGCTTCAGTGACAACGTCGAGCACAGCTGCGCAAGGAACGCCCGTCGTGGCCAGCC
ACGATAGCCGCGCTGCCTCGTCCTGGAGTTCATTCAGGGCACCGGACAGGTCGGTCTTGACAAAAAGAAC
CGGGCGCCCCTGCGCTGACAGCCGGAACACGGCGGCATCAGAGCAGCCGATTGTCTGTTGTGCCCAGTCA
TAGCCGAATAGCCTCTCCACCCAAGCGGCCGGAGAACCTGCGTGCAATCCATCTTGTTCAATCCCCATGG
TCGATCGACAGATCTGCGAAAGCTCGAGAGAGATAGATTTGTAGAGAGAGACTGGTGATTTCAGCGTGTC
CTCTCCAAATGAAATGAACTTCCTTATATAGAGGAAGGGTCTTGCGAAGGATAGTGGGATTGTGCGTCAT
CCCTTACGTCAGTGGAGATATCACATCAATCCACTTGCTTTGAAGACGTGGTTGGAACGTCTTCTTTTTC
CACGATGCTCCTCGTGGGTGGGGGTCCATCTTTGGGACCACTGTCGGCAGAGGCATCTTGAACGATAGCC
TTTCCTTTATCGCAATGATGGCATTTGTAGGTGCCACCTTCCTTTTCTACTGTCCTTTTGATGAAGTGAC
AGATAGCTGGGCAATGGAATCCGAGGAGGTTTCCCGATATTACCCTTTGTTGAAAAGTCTCAATAGCCCT
TTGGTCTTCTGAGACTGTATCTTTGATATTCTTGGAGTAGACGAGAGTGTCGTGCTCCACCATGTTCACA
TCAATCCACTTGCTTTGAAGACGTGGTTGGAACGTCTTCTTTTTCCACGATGCTCCTCGTGGGTGGGGGT
CCATCTTTGGGACCACTGTCGGCAGAGGCATCTTGAACGATAGCCTTTCCTTTATCGCAATGATGGCATT
TGTAGGTGCCACCTTCCTTTTCTACTGTCCTTTTGATGAAGTGACAGATAGCTGGGCAATGGAATCCGAG
GAGGTTTCCCGATATTACCCTTTGTTGAAAAGTCTCAATAGCCCTTTGGTCTTCTGAGACTGTATCTTTG
ATATTCTTGGAGTAGACGAGAGTGTCGTGCTCCACCATGTTGGCAAGCTGCTCTAGCCAATACGCAAACC
GAATTCAGAAATAAATTCAGCCTAATTCGGCGTTAATTCAGTACATTAAAAACGTCCGCAATGTGTTATT
AAGTTGTCTAAGCGTCAATTTGTTTACACCACAATATATCCTGCCACCAGCCAGCCAACAGCTCCCCGAC
CGGCAGCTCGGCACAAAATCACCACTCGATACAGGCAGCCCATCAGTCCGGGACGGCGTCAGCGGGAGAG
CCGTTGTAAGGCGGCAGACTTTGCTCATGTTACCGATGCTATTCGGAAGAACGGCAACTAAGCTGCCGGG
TTTGAAACACGGATGATCTCGCGGAGGGTAGCATGTTGATTGTAACGATGACAGAGCGTTGCTGCCTGTG
ATCAATTCGGGCACGAACCCAGTGGACATAAGCCTGTTCGGTTCGTAAGCTGTAATGCAAGTAGCGTATG
CGCTCACGCAACTGGTCCAGAACCTTGACCGAACGCAGCGGTGGTAACGGCGCAGTGGCGGTTTTCATGG
CTTGTTATGACTGTTTTTTTGGGGTACAGTCTATGCCTCGGGCATCCAAGCAGCAAGCGCGTTACGCCGT
GGGTCGATGTTTGATGTTATGGAGCAGCAACGATGTTACGCAGCAGGGCAGTCGCCCTAAAACAAAGTTA
AACATCATGGGGGAAGCGGTGATCGCCGAAGTATCGACTCAACTATCAGAGGTAGTTGGCGTCATCGAGC
GCCATCTCGAACCGACGTTGCTGGCCGTACATTTGTACGGCTCCGCAGTGGATGGCGGCCTGAAGCCACA
CAGTGATATTGATTTGCTGGTTACGGTGACCGTAAGGCTTGATGAAACAACGCGGCGAGCTTTGATCAAC
GACCTTTTGGAAACTTCGGCTTCCCCTGGAGAGAGCGAGATTCTCCGCGCTGTAGAAGTCACCATTGTTG
TGCACGACGACATCATTCCGTGGCGTTATCCAGCTAAGCGCGAACTGCAATTTGGAGAATGGCAGCGCAA
TGACATTCTTGCAGGTATCTTCGAGCCAGCCACGATCGACATTGATCTGGCTATCTTGCTGACAAAAGCA
AGAGAACATAGCGTTGCCTTGGTAGGTCCAGCGGCGGAGGAACTCTTTGATCCGGTTCCTGAACAGGATC
TATTTGAGGCGCTAAATGAAACCTTAACGCTATGGAACTCGCCGCCCGACTGGGCTGGCGATGAGCGAAA
TGTAGTGCTTACGTTGTCCCGCATTTGGTACAGCGCAGTAACCGGCAAAATCGCGCCGAAGGATGTCGCT
GCCGACTGGGCAATGGAGCGCCTGCCGGCCCAGTATCAGCCCGTCATACTTGAAGCTAGACAGGCTTATC
TTGGACAAGAAGAAGATCGCTTGGCCTCGCGCGCAGATCAGTTGGAAGAATTTGTCCACTACGTGAAAGG
CGAGATCACCAAGGTAGTCGGCAAATAATGTCTAGCTAGAAATTCGTTCAAGCCGACGCCGCTTCGCGGC
GCGGCTTAACTCAAGCGTTAGATGCACTAAGCACATAATTGCTCACAGCCAAACTATCAGGTCAAGTCTG
CTTTTATTATTTTTAAGCGTGCATAATAAGCCCTACACAAATTGGGAGATATATCATGCATGACCAAAAT
CCCTTAACGTGAGTTTTCGTTCCACTGAGCGTCAGACCCCGTAGAAAAGATCAAAGGATCTTCTTGAGAT
CCTTTTTTTCTGCGCGTAATCTGCTGCTTGCAAACAAAAAAACCACCGCTACCAGCGGTGGTTTGTTTGC
CGGATCAAGAGCTACCAACTCTTTTTCCGAAGGTAACTGGCTTCAGCAGAGCGCAGATACCAAATACTGT
CCTTCTAGTGTAGCCGTAGTTAGGCCACCACTTCAAGAACTCTGTAGCACCGCCTACATACCTCGCTCTG
CTAATCCTGTTACCAGTGGCTGCTGCCAGTGGCGATAAGTCGTGTCTTACCGGGTTGGACTCAAGACGAT
AGTTACCGGATAAGGCGCAGCGGTCGGGCTGAACGGGGGGTTCGTGCACACAGCCCAGCTTGGAGCGAAC
GACCTACACCGAACTGAGATACCTACAGCGTGAGCTATGAGAAAGCGCCACGCTTCCCGAAGGGAGAAAG
GCGGACAGGTATCCGGTAAGCGGCAGGGTCGGAACAGGAGAGCGCACGAGGGAGCTTCCAGGGGGAAACG
CCTGGTATCTTTATAGTCCTGTCGGGTTTCGCCACCTCTGACTTGAGCGTCGATTTTTGTGATGCTCGTC
AGGGGGGCGGAGCCTATGGAAAAACGCCAGCAACGCGGCCTTTTTACGGTTCCTGGCCTTTTGCTGGCCT
TTTGCTCACATGTTCTTTCCTGCGTTATCCCCTGATTCTGTGGATAACCGTATTACCGCCTTTGAGTGAG
CTGATACCGCTCGCCGCAGCCGAACGACCGAGCGCAGCGAGTCAGTGAGCGAGGAAGCGGAAGAGCGCCT
GATGCGGTATTTTCTCCTTACGCATCTGTGCGGTATTTCACACCGCATATGGTGCACTCTCAGTACAATC
TGCTCTGATGCCGCATAGTTAAGCCAGTATACACTCCGCTATCGCTACGTGACTGGGTCATGGCTGCGCC
CCGACACCCGCCAACACCCGCTGACGCGCCCTGACGGGCTTGTCTGCTCCCGGCATCCGCTTACAGACAA
GCTGTGACCGTCTCCGGGAGCTGCATGTGTCAGAGGTTTTCACCGTCATCACCGAAACGCGCGAGGCAGG
GTGCCTTGATGTGGGCGCCGGCGGTCGAGTGGCGACGGCGCGGCTTGTCCGCGCCCTGGTAGATTGCCTG
GCCGTAGGCCAGCCATTTTTGAGCGGCCAGCGGCCGCGATAGGCCGACGCGAAGCGGCGGGGCGTAGGGA
GCGCAGCGACCGAAGGGTAGGCGCTTTTTGCAGCTCTTCGGCTGTGCGCTGGCCAGACAGTTATGCACAG
GCCAGGCGGGTTTTAAGAGTTTTAATAAGTTTTAAAGAGTTTTAGGCGGAAAAATCGCCTTTTTTCTCTT
TTATATCAGTCACTTACATGTGTGACCGGTTCCCAATGTACGGCTTTGGGTTCCCAATGTACGGGTTCCG
GTTCCCAATGTACGGCTTTGGGTTCCCAATGTACGTGCTATCCACAGGAAAGAGACCTTTTCGACCTTTT
TCCCCTGCTAGGGCAATTTGCCCTAGCATCTGCTCCGTACATTAGGAACCGGCGGATGCTTCGCCCTCGA
TCAGGTTGCGGTAGCGCATGACTAGGATCGGGCCAGCCTGCCCCGCCTCCTCCTTCAAATCGTACTCCGG
CAGGTCATTTGACCCGATCAGCTTGCGCACGGTGAAACAGAACTTCTTGAACTCTCCGGCGCTGCCACTG
CGTTCGTAGATCGTCTTGAACAACCATCTGGCTTCTGCCTTGCCTGCGGCGCGGCGTGCCAGGCGGTAGA
GAAAACGGCCGATGCCGGGATCGATCAAAAAGTAATCGGGGTGAACCGTCAGCACGTCCGGGTTCTTGCC
TTCTGTGATCTCGCGGTACATCCAATCAGCTAGCTCGATCTCGATGTACTCCGGCCGCCCGGTTTCGCTC
TTTACGATCTTGTAGCGGCTAATCAAGGCTTCACCCTCGGATACCGTCACCAGGCGGCCGTTCTTGGCCT
TCTTCGTACGCTGCATGGCAACGTGCGTGGTGTTTAACCGAATGCAGGTTTCTACCAGGTCGTCTTTCTG
CTTTCCGCCATCGGCTCGCCGGCAGAACTTGAGTACGTCCGCAACGTGTGGACGGAACACGCGGCCGGGC
TTGTCTCCCTTCCCTTCCCGGTATCGGTTCATGGATTCGGTTAGATGGGAAACCGCCATCAGTACCAGGT
CGTAATCCCACACACTGGCCATGCCGGCCGGCCCTGCGGAAACCTCTACGTGCCCGTCTGGAAGCTCGTA
GCGGATCACCTCGCCAGCTCGTCGGTCACGCTTCGACAGACGGAAAACGGCCACGTCCATGATGCTGCGA
CTATCGCGGGTGCCCACGTCATAGAGCATCGGAACGAAAAAATCTGGTTGCTCGTCGCCCTTGGGCGGCT
TCCTAATCGACGGCGCACCGGCTGCCGGCGGTTGCCGGGATTCTTTGCGGATTCGATCAGCGGCCGCTTG
CCACGATTCACCGGGGCGTGCTTCTGCCTCGATGCGTTGCCGCTGGGCGGCCTGCGCGGCCTTCAACTTC
TCCACCAGGTCATCACCCAGCGCCGCGCCGATTTGTACCGGGCCGGATGGTTTGCGACCGCTCACGCCGA
TTCCTCGGGCTTGGGGGTTCCAGTGCCATTGCAGGGCCGGCAGACAACCCAGCCGCTTACGCCTGGCCAA
CCGCCCGTTCCTCCACACATGGGGCATTCCACGGCGTCGGTGCCTGGTTGTTCTTGATTTTCCATGCCGC
CTCCTTTAGCCGCTAAAATTCATCTACTCATTTATTCATTTGCTCATTTACTCTGGTAGCTGCGCGATGT
ATTCAGATAGCAGCTCGGTAATGGTCTTGCCTTGGCGTACCGCGTACATCTTCAGCTTGGTGTGATCCTC
CGCCGGCAACTGAAAGTTGACCCGCTTCATGGCTGGCGTGTCTGCCAGGCTGGCCAACGTTGCAGCCTTG
CTGCTGCGTGCGCTCGGACGGCCGGCACTTAGCGTGTTTGTGCTTTTGCTCATTTTCTCTTTACCTCATT
AACTCAAATGAGTTTTGATTTAATTTCAGCGGCCAGCGCCTGGACCTCGCGGGCAGCGTCGCCCTCGGGT
TCTGATTCAAGAACGGTTGTGCCGGCGGCGGCAGTGCCTGGGTAGCTCACGCGCTGCGTGATACGGGACT
CAAGAATGGGCAGCTCGTACCCGGCCAGCGCCTCGGCAACCTCACCGCCGATGCGCGTGCCTTTGATCGC
CCGCGACACGACAAAGGCCGCTTGTAGCCTTCCATCCGTGACCTCAATGCGCTGCTTAACCAGCTCCACC
AGGTCGGCGGTGGCCCATATGTCGTAAGGGCTTGGCTGCACCGGAATCAGCACGAAGTCGGCTGCCTTGA
TCGCGGACACAGCCAAGTCCGCCGCCTGGGGCGCTCCGTCGATCACTACGAAGTCGCGCCGGCCGATGGC
CTTCACGTCGCGGTCAATCGTCGGGCGGTCGATGCCGACAACGGTTAGCGGTTGATCTTCCCGCACGGCC
GCCCAATCGCGGGCACTGCCCTGGGGATCGGAATCGACTAACAGAACATCGGCCCCGGCGAGTTGCAGGG
CGCGGGCTAGATGGGTTGCGATGGTCGTCTTGCCTGACCCGCCTTTCTGGTTAAGTACAGCGATAACCTT
CATGCGTTCCCCTTGCGTATTTGTTTATTTACTCATCGCATCATATACGCAGCGACCGCATGACGCAAGC
TGTTTTACTCAAATACACATCACCTTTTTAGACGGCGGCGCTCGGTTTCTTCAGCGGCCAAGCTGGCCGG
CCAGGCCGCCAGCTTGGCATCAGACAAACCGGCCAGGATTTCATGCAGCCGCACGGTTGAGACGTGCGCG
GGCGGCTCGAACACGTACCCGGCCGCGATCATCTCCGCCTCGATCTCTTCGGTAATGAAAAACGGTTCGT
CCTGGCCGTCCTGGTGCGGTTTCATGCTTGTTCCTCTTGGCGTTCATTCTCGGCGGCCGCCAGGGCGTCG
GCCTCGGTCAATGCGTCCTCACGGAAGGCACCGCGCCGCCTGGCCTCGGTGGGCGTCACTTCCTCGCTGC
GCTCAAGTGCGCGGTACAGGGTCGAGCGATGCACGCCAAGCAGTGCAGCCGCCTCTTTCACGGTGCGGCC
TTCCTGGTCGATCAGCTCGCGGGCGTGCGCGATCTGTGCCGGGGTGAGGGTAGGGCGGGGGCCAAACTTC
ACGCCTCGGGCCTTGGCGGCCTCGCGCCCGCTCCGGGTGCGGTCGATGATTAGGGAACGCTCGAACTCGG
CAATGCCGGCGAACACGGTCAACACCATGCGGCCGGCCGGCGTGGTGGTGTCGGCCCACGGCTCTGCCAG
GCTACGCAGGCCCGCGCCGGCCTCCTGGATGCGCTCGGCAATGTCCAGTAGGTCGCGGGTGCTGCGGGCC
AGGCGGTCTAGCCTGGTCACTGTCACAACGTCGCCAGGGCGTAGGTGGTCAAGCATCCTGGCCAGCTCCG
GGCGGTCGCGCCTGGTGCCGGTGATCTTCTCGGAAAACAGCTTGGTGCAGCCGGCCGCGTGCAGTTCGGC
CCGTTGGTTGGTCAAGTCCTGGTCGTCGGTGCTGACGCGGGCATAGCCCAGCAGGCCAGCGGCGGCGCTC
TTGTTCATGGCGTAATGTCTCCGGTTCTAGTCGCAAGTATTCTACTTTATGCGACTAAAACACGCGACAA
GAAAACGCCAGGAAAAGGGCAGGGCGGCAGCCTGTCGCGTAACTTAGGACTTGTGCGACATGTCGTTTTC
AGAAGACGGCTGCACTGAACGTCAGAAGCCGACTGCACTATAGCAGCGGAGGGGTTGGATCAAAGTACTT
TGATCCCGAGGGGAACCCTGTGGTTGGCATGCACATACAAATGGACGAACGGATAAACCT
