>Addgene plasmid #68668 | pMpGWB403 | addgene partial sequence | sequence record 128939 | ccdB-Fwd 5'-GCATGATGACCACCGATATG-3'
TGACATCAAAAACGCCATTAACCTGATGTTTTGGGGAATATAAATGTCAGGCTCCCTTATACACAGCCAG
TCTGCAGGTCGACCATAGTGACTGGATATGTTGTGTTTTACAGTATTATGTAGTCTGTTTTTTATGCAAA
ATCTAATTTAATATATTGATATTTATATCATTTTACGTTTCTCGTTCAGCTTTCTTGTACAAAGTGGTTG
ATAACAGCGCTTAGAGCTCGAATTTCCCCGATCGTTCAAACATTTGGCAATAAAGTTTCTTAAGATTGAA
TCCTGTTGCCGGNCTTGCNATGATTATCATATAATTTCTGTTGAATTACGTTAAGCATGTAATAATTAAC
ATGTAATGCATGACGTTATTTATGAGATGGGTTTTTATGA
