>Addgene plasmid #68668 | pMpGWB403 | addgene partial sequence | sequence record 128940 | CAT-R 5'-GCAACTGACTGAAATGCCTC-3'
GGATCCTAACTCAAAATCCACACATTATACGAGCCGGAAGCATAAAGTGTAAAGCCTGGGGTGCCTAATG
CGGCCCCTCGAGGGGCCGCCATAGTGACTGGATATGTTGTGTTTTACAGTATTATGTAGTCTGTTTTTTA
TGCAAAATCTAATTTAATATATTGATATTTATATCATTTTACGTTTCTCGTTCAGCTTTTNTGTACAAAC
TTGTTGATAACTCTAGTCAACCTTTCTGCAG
